>Addgene plasmid #202225 | pBCC099 | addgene full sequence | sequence record 419245 | Addgene NGS Result
TTAATTAAAGCGGATAACAATTTCACACAGGAGGCCGCCTAGGCCGCGGCCGCGCGAATTTGCCGAATTC
GGATCCGGAGGGAGTGTGGGCGGACAATAAAGTCTTAAACTGAACAAAATAGATCTAAACTATGACAATA
AAGTCTTAAACTAGACAGAATAGTTGTAAACTGAAATCAGTCCAGTTATGCTGTGAAAAAGCATACTGGA
CTTTTGTTATGGCTAAAGCAAACTCTTCATTTTCTGAAGTGCAAATTGCCCGTCGTATTAAAGAGGGGCG
TGGCGCTGCAAGAATTCAAGCTTGGAGGACTCCTGTTGATAGATCCAGTAATGACCTCAGAACTCCATCT
GGATTTGTTCAGAACGCTCGGTTGCCGCCGGGCGTTTTTTATTGGTGAGAATCCAAGCTAGACTGCGATG
AGTGGCAGGGCGGGGCGTAATTTCTTAAGGCAGTTATTGGTGCCCTTAAACGCCTGGGGTAATGACTCTC
TAGCTTGAGGCATCAAATAAAACGAAAGGCTCAGTCGAAAGACTGGGCCTTTCGTTTTATCTGTTGTTTG
TCGGTGAACGCTCTCCTGAGTAGGACAAATCCGCCCGCCGCTGCAAGAATTCAAGCTTGGAGGAAGTTCC
TATACTTTCTAGAGAATAGGAACTTCGGAATAGGAACTTCAATGCCGGTCGATCTAGTAACATAGATGAC
ACCGCGCGCGATAATTTATCCTAGTTTGCGCGCTATATTTTGTTTTCTATCGCGTATTAAATGTATAATT
GCGGGACTCTAATCATAAAAACCCATCTCATAAATAACGTCATGCATTACATGTTAATTATTACATGCTT
AACGTAATTCAACAGAAATTATATGATAATCATCGCAAGACCGGCAACAGGATTCAATCTTAAGAAACTT
TATTGCCAAATGTTTGAACGATCTGCTTGACTCTAGGGGTCATCAGATTTCGGTGACGGGCAGGACCGGA
CGGGGCGGCACCGGCAGGCTGAAGTCCAGCTGCCAGAAACCCACGTCATGCCAGTTCCCGTGCTTGAAGC
CGGCCGCCCGCAGCATGCCGCGGGGGGCATATCCGAGCGCCTCGTGCATGCGCACGCTCGGGTCGTTGGG
CAGCCCGATGACAGCGACCACGCTCTTGAAGCCCTGTGCCTCCAGGGACTTCAGCAGGTGGGTGTAGAGC
GTGGAGCCCAGTCCCGTCCGCTGGTGGCGGGGGGAGACGTACACGGTCGACTCGGCCGTCCAGTCGTAGG
CGTTGCGTGCCTTCCAGGGACCCGCGTAGGCGATGCCGGCGACCTCGCCGTCCACCTCGGCGACGAGCCA
GGGATAGCGCTCCCGCAGACGGACGAGGTCGTCCGTCCACTCCTGCGGTTCCTGCGGCTCGGTACGGAAG
TTGACCGTGCTTGTCTCGATGTAGTGGTTGACGATGGTGCAGACCGCCGGCATGTCCGCCTCGGTGGCAC
GGCGGATGTCGGCCGGGCGTCGTTCTGGGCTCATGGTAGATCCCCTCGATCGAGTTGAGAGTGAATATGA
GACTCTAATTGGATACCGAGGGGAATTTATGGAACGTCAGTGGAGCATTTTTGACAAGAAATATTTGCTA
GCTGATAGTGACCTTAGGCGACTTTTGAACGCGCAATAATGGTTTCTGACGTATGTGCTTAGCTCATTAA
ACTCCAGAAACCCGCGGCTCAGTGGCTCCTTCAACGTTGCGGTTCTGTCAGTTCCAAACGTAAAACGGCT
TGTCCCGCGTCATCGGCGGGGGTCATAACGTGACTCCCTTAATTCTCAGCTTGAAGTTCCTATACTTTCT
AGAGAATAGGAACTTCGGAATAGGTACTTCCGCTACTAGAATTCGAGCGGGGAATTTTTGACAATTAATC
ATCGGCTCGTATAATGTGTGGAATTGTGAGCGGATAACAATTTTCACACAGGAAACAGCTAAATGGTGAG
TAAAGGTGAAGAGTTGATTAAAGAGAACATGCATATGAAGTTATACATGGAGGGAACTGTCAATAATCAC
CACTTTAAGTGTACATCAGAGGGTGAGGGAAAGCCATACGAGGGAACCCAAACTATGAGAATCAAAGTAG
TGGAGGGAGGTCCTCTTCCATTTGCTTTTGATATACTAGCAACAAGTTTCATGTATGGTTCCAGGACCTT
CATTAACCATACTCAGGGAATCCCTGACTTCTTTAAACAGTCTTTTCCTGAAGGTTTTACATGGGAGAGG
GTTACCACTTACGAGGACGGTGGAGTCTTGACAGCAACCCAGGACACTTCATTACAAGATGGATGCCTAA
TATACAATGTGAAAATTAGGGGTGTGAATTTCCCTAGTAACGGACCAGTTATGCAGAAGAAAACACTAGG
TTGGGAAGCTAATACTGAAATGTTGTACCCTGCCGACGGAGGTTTAGAAGGTAGATCCGACATGGCCCTT
AAGCTAGTCGGAGGTGGACACTTGATCTGTAACTTTAAAACCACATATAGGTCTAAGAAGCCAGCAAAGA
ATCTAAAAATGCCTGGTGTTTACTATGTGGACCATAGACTAGAAAGGATAAAAGAAGCAGACAAAGAAAC
TTACGTGGAGCAACATGAGGTCGCCGTCGCTAGGTATTGCGACTTACCTTCCAAGCTAGGTCACAAATTG
AACGCTTAATTAGCTGAGCTTGGACTCCTGTTGATAGATCCAGTAATGACCTCAGAACTCCATCTGGATT
TGTTCAGAACGCTCGGTTGCCGCCGGGCGTTTTTTATTGGTGAGAATCTCCCGCTTTACGAATTCCCATG
GGGAGCATGCGGAGTTACGTCATCCCCACCTTCCGCTGCGTTCTTCATCGATGCCCGCTTAGTGATATGC
TTAAAACTCCAAGCACAGCCTTCTCCCCGGGGCGGCCGCATTAGGCACCCCAGGCTTTACACTTTATGCT
TCCGGCTCGTATAATGTGTGGATTTTGAGTTAGGATCCGTCGAGATTTTCAGGAGCTAAGGAAGCTAAAA
TGGAGAAAAAAATCACTGGATATACCACCGTTGATATATCCCAATGGCATCGTAAAGAACATTTTGAGGC
ATTTCAGTCAGTTGCTCAATGTACCTATAACCAGACCGTTCAGCTGGATATTACGGCCTTTTTAAAGACC
GTAAAGAAAAATAAGCACAAGTTTTATCCGGCCTTTATTCACATTCTTGCCCGCCTGATGAATGCTCATC
CGGAATTCCGTATGGCAATGAAAGACGGTGAGCTGGTGATATGGGATAGTGTTCACCCTTGTTACACCGT
TTTCCATGAGCAAACTGAAACGTTTTCATCGCTCTGGAGTGAATACCACGACGATTTCCGGCAGTTTCTA
CACATATATTCGCAAGATGTGGCGTGTTACGGTGAAAACCTGGCCTATTTCCCTAAAGGGTTTATTGAGA
ATATGTTTTTCGTCTCAGCCAATCCCTGGGTGAGTTTCACCAGTTTTGATTTAAACGTGGCCAATATGGA
CAACTTCTTCGCCCCCGTTTTCACCATGGGCAAATATTATACGCAAGGCGACAAGGTGCTGATGCCGCTG
GCGATTCAGGTTCATCATGCCGTTTGTGATGGCTTCCATGTCGGCAGAATGCTTAATGAATTACAACAGT
ACTGCGATGAGTGGCAGGGCGGGGCGTAAACGCGTGGATCCGGCTTACTAAAAGCCAGATAACAGTATGC
GTATTTGCGCGCTGATTTTTGCGGTATAAGAATATATACTGATATGTATACCCGAAGTATGTCAAAAAGA
GGTATGCTATGAAGCAGCGTATTACAGTGACAGTTGACAGCGACAGCTATCAGTTGCTCAAGGCATATAT
GATGTCAATATCTCCGGTCTGGTAAGCACAACCATGCAGAATGAAGCCCGTCGTCTGCGTGCCGAACGCT
GGAAAGCGGAAAATCAGGAAGGGATGGCTGAGGTCGCCCGGTTTATTGAAATGAACGGCTCTTTTGCTGA
CGAGAACAGGGGCTGGTGAAATGCAGTTTAAGGTTTACACCTATAAAAGAGAGAGCCGTTATCGTCTGTT
TGTGGATGTACAGAGTGATATTATTGACACGCCCGGACGACGGATGGTGATCCCCCTGGCCAGTGCACGT
CTGCTGTCAGATAAAGTCTCCCGTGAACTTTACCCGGTGGTGCATATCGGGGATGAAAGCTGGCGCATGA
TGACCACCGATATGGCCAGTGTGCCGGTATCCGTTATCGGGGAAGAAGTGGCTGATCTCAGCCACCGCGA
AAATGACATCAAAAACGCCATTAACCTGATGTTCTGGGGAATATAAATGTCAGGCTCCCTTATACACAGC
CCCCGGGGATGCTGGTTGTCATTGCCCCTCCTTCCTCTAAGTGATAAGGTTACTTCCTCTAAATGACCAA
GCAGGGTATCTAATCCTGTTAACGCTCGCTCAGAGAATTCGCATGCGGAGTCGAGGGAGAACCAGATAAG
TGAAATCTAGTTCCAAACTATTTTGTCATTTTTAATTTTCGTATTAGCTTACGACGCTACACCCAGTTCC
CATCTATTTTGTCACTCTTCCCTAAATAATCCTTAAAAACTCCATTTCCACCCCTCCCAGTTCCCAACTA
TTTTGTCCGCCCACACGCTGAGCGAATTCCACGCTTGTGGAATTCCTCGAGGGAGTTCACATATACCTGC
CGTTCACTATTATTTAGTGAAATGAGATATTATGATATTTTCTGAATTGTGATTAAAAAGGCAACTTTAT
GCCCATGCAACAGAAACTATAAAAAATACAGAGAATGAAAAGAAACAGATAGATTTTTTAGTTCTTTAGG
CCCGTAGTCTGCAAATCCTTTTATGATTTTCTATCAAACAAAAGAGGAAAATAGACCAGTTGCAATCCAA
ACGAGAGTCTAATAGAATGAGGTCGAAAAGTAAATCGCGCGGGTTTGTTACTGATAAAGCAGGCAAGACC
TAAAATGTGTAAAGGGCAAAGTGTATACTTTGGCGTCACCCCTTACATATTTTAGGTCTTTTTTTATTGT
GCGTAACTAACTTGCCATCTTCAAACAGGAGGGCTGGAAGAAGCAGACCGCTAACACAGTACATAAAAAA
GGAGACATGAACGATGAACATCAAAAAGTTTGCAAAACAAGCAACAGTATTAACCTTTACTACCGCACTG
CTGGCAGGAGGCGCAACTCAAGCGTTTGCGAAAGAAACGAACCAAAAGCCATATAAGGAAACATACGGCA
TTTCCCATATTACACGCCATGATATGCTGCAAATCCCTGAACAGCAAAAAAATGAAAAATATCAAGTTCC
TGAATTCGATTCGTCCACAATTAAAAATATCTCTTCTGCAAAAGGCCTGGACGTTTGGGACAGCTGGCCA
TTACAAAACGCTGACGGCACTGTCGCAAACTATCACGGCTACCACATCGTCTTTGCATTAGCCGGAGATC
CTAAAAATGCGGATGACACATCGATTTACATGTTCTATCAAAAAGTCGGCGAAACTTCTATTGACAGCTG
GAAAAACGCTGGCCGCGTCTTTAAAGACAGCGACAAATTCGATGCAAATGATTCTATCCTAAAAGACCAA
ACACAAGAATGGTCAGGTTCAGCCACATTTACATCTGACGGAAAAATCCGTTTATTCTACACTGATTTCT
CCGGTAAACATTACGGCAAACAAACACTGACAACTGCACAAGTTAACGTATCAGCATCAGACAGCTCTTT
GAACATCAACGGTGTAGAGGATTATAAATCAATCTTTGACGGTGACGGAAAAACGTATCAAAATGTACAG
CAGTTCATCGATGAAGGCAACTACAGCTCAGGCGACAACCATACGCTGAGAGATCCTCACTACGTAGAAG
ATAAAGGCCACAAATACTTAGTATTTGAAGCAAACACTGGAACTGAAGATGGCTACCAAGGCGAAGAATC
TTTATTTAACAAAGCATACTATGGCAAAAGCACATCATTCTTCCGTCAAGAAAGTCAAAAACTTCTGCAA
AGCGATAAAAAACGCACGGCTGAGTTAGCAAACGGCGCTCTCGGTATGATTGAGCTAAACGATGATTACA
CACTGAAAAAAGTGATGAAACCGCTGATTGCATCTAACACAGTAACAGATGAAATTGAACGCGCGAACGT
CTTTAAAATGAACGGCAAATGGTACCTGTTCACTGACTCCCGCGGATCAAAAATGACGATTGACGGCATT
ACGTCTAACGATATTTACATGCTTGGTTATGTTTCTAATTCTTTAACTGGCCCATACAAGCCGCTGAACA
AAACTGGCCTTGTGTTAAAAATGGATCTTGATCCTAACGATGTAACCTTTACTTACTCACACTTCGCTGT
ACCTCAAGCGAAAGGAAACAATGTCGTGATTACAAGCTATATGACAAACAGAGGATTCTACGCAGACAAA
CAATCAACGTTTGCGCCAAGCTTCCTGCTGAACATCAAAGGCAAGAAAACATCTGTTGTCAAAGACAGCA
TCCTTGAACAAGGACAATTAACAGTTAACAAATAAATTCGCTGAGCGAGGATGCACATGTGACCGAGGGA
AGCTTGCGGCCGCGTCGTGACTGGGAAAACCCTGGCGACTAGTCTTGGACTCCTGTTGATAGATCCAGTA
ATGACCTCAGAACTCCATCTGGATTTGTTCAGAACGCTCGGTTGCCGCCGGGCGTTTTTTATTGGTGAGA
ATCCAGGGGTCCCCAATAATTACGATTTAAATTTGTGTCTCAAAATCTCTGATGTTACATTGCACAAGAT
AAAAATATATCATCATGAACAATAAAACTGTCTGCTTACATAAACAGTAATACAAGGGGTGTTATGAGCC
ATATTCAGCGTGAAACGAGCTGTAGCCGTCCGCGTCTGAACAGCAACATGGATGCGGATCTGTATGGCTA
TAAATGGGCGCGTGATAACGTGGGTCAGAGCGGCGCGACCATTTATCGTCTGTATGGCAAACCGGATGCG
CCGGAACTGTTTCTGAAACATGGCAAAGGCAGCGTGGCGAACGATGTGACCGATGAAATGGTGCGTCTGA
ACTGGCTGACCGAATTTATGCCGCTGCCGACCATTAAACATTTTATTCGCACCCCGGATGATGCGTGGCT
GCTGACCACCGCGATTCCGGGCAAAACCGCGTTTCAGGTGCTGGAAGAATATCCGGATAGCGGCGAAAAC
ATTGTGGATGCGCTGGCCGTGTTTCTGCGTCGTCTGCATAGCATTCCGGTGTGCAACTGCCCGTTTAACA
GCGATCGTGTGTTTCGTCTGGCCCAGGCGCAGAGCCGTATGAACAACGGCCTGGTGGATGCGAGCGATTT
TGATGATGAACGTAACGGCTGGCCGGTGGAACAGGTGTGGAAAGAAATGCATAAACTGCTGCCGTTTAGC
CCGGATAGCGTGGTGACCCACGGCGATTTTAGCCTGGATAACCTGATTTTCGATGAAGGCAAACTGATTG
GCTGCATTGATGTGGGCCGTGTGGGCATTGCGGATCGTTATCAGGATCTGGCCATTCTGTGGAACTGCCT
GGGCGAATTTAGCCCGAGCCTGCAAAAACGTCTGTTTCAGAAATATGGCATTGATAATCCGGATATGAAC
AAACTGCAATTTCATCTGATGCTGGATGAATTTTTCTAATAATTAATTGGACCGCGGTCCGCGCGTTGTC
CTTTTCCGCTGCATAACCCTGCTTCGGGGTCATTATAGCGATTTTTTCGGTATATCCATCCTTTTTCGCA
CGATATACAGGATTTTGCCAAAGGGTTCGTGTAGACTTTCCTTGGTGTATCCAACGGCGTCAGCCGGGCA
GGATAGGTGAAGTAGGCCCACCCGCGAGCGGGTGTTCCTTCTTCACTGTCCCTTATTCGCACCTGGCGGT
GCTCAACGGGAATCCTGCTCTGCGAGGCTGGCCGTAGGCCGGCCGATCTGAAGATCAGCAGTTCAACCTG
TTGATAGTACGTACTAAGCTCTCATGTTTCACGTACTAAGCTCTCATGTTTAACGTACTAAGCTCTCATG
TTTAACGAACTAAACCCTCATGGCTAACGTACTAAGCTCTCATGGCTAACGTACTAAGCTCTCATGTTTC
ACGTACTAAGCTCTCATGTTTGAACAATAAAATTAATATAAATCAGCAACTTAAATAGCCTCTAAGGTTT
TAAGTTTTATAAGAAAAAAAAGAATATATAAGGCTTTTAAAGCCTTTAAGGTTTAACGGTTGTGGACAAC
AAGCCAGGGATGTAACGCACTGAGAAGCCCTTAGAGCCTCTCAAAGCAATTTTGAGTGACACAGGAACAC
TTAACGGCTGACATGGGGCGCGCCCAGCTGTCTAGGGCGGCGGATTTGTCCTACTCAGGAGAGCGTTCAC
CGACAAACAACAGATAAAACGAAAGGCCCAGTCTTTCGACTGAGCCTTTCGTTTTATTTGATGCCT
Features (pLannotate 1.2.2; 27 found; start..end, strand, type, name):
     85..284     -  mobile_element Tn7R (fragment): mini-Tn7 element (right end of the Tn7 transposon) Tn7
    308..402     +  terminator     lambda t0 terminator: transcription terminator from phage lambda
    412..441     +  CDS            CmR (fragment): chloramphenicol acetyltransferase confers resistance to chloramphenicol
    504..590     +  terminator     rrnB T1 terminator: Escherichia coli rrnB; transcription terminator T1 from the E. coli rrnB gene
    623..670     -  protein_bind   FRT: FLP-mediated recombination occurs in the 8-bp core sequence TCTAGAAA (Turan and Bode, 2011). FLP recombinase from the Saccharomyces cerevisiae 2μ plasmid
    681..933     -  terminator     NOS terminator: nopaline synthase terminator and poly(A) signal
    956..1504    -  CDS            bar: PAT_STRHY - Experimental evidence at protein level: Swiss-Prot protein existence level 1. Inactivates phosphinothricin (PPT) by transfer of an acetyl group from acetyl CoA. Can also acetylate demethylphosphinothricin but not PTT or glutamate. This enzyme is an effector of phosphinothricin tripeptide (PTT or bialaphos) resistance. From Streptomyces hygroscopicus. Introduced by genetic manipulation and expressed in glufosinate-tolerant maize by Dekalb Genetics.
   1546..1725    -  promoter       NOS promoter: nopaline synthase promoter
   1803..1836    -  protein_bind   FRT (minimal): supports FLP-mediated excision but not integration (Turan and Bode, 2011) FLP recombinase from the Saccharomyces cerevisiae 2μ plasmid
   1878..1906    +  promoter       tac promoter: strong E. coli promoter; hybrid between the trp and lac UV5 promoters
   1914..1930    +  protein_bind   lac operator: The lac repressor binds to the lac operator to inhibit transcription in E. coli. This inhibition can be relieved by adding lactose or isopropyl-β-D-thiogalactopyranoside (IPTG). lac repressor encoded by lacI
   1953..2663    +  CDS            rsTagRFP: rsTagRFP is a photoswitchable red fluorescent protein published in 2012, derived from Entacmaea quadricolor. It has high acid sensitivity.
   2683..2777    +  terminator     lambda t0 terminator: transcription terminator from phage lambda
   2926..2956    +  promoter       lac UV5 promoter: E. coli lac promoter with an "up" mutation
   2980..3009    +  promoter       cat promoter (fragment): promoter of the E. coli cat gene encoding chloramphenicol acetyltransferase
   3010..3669    +  CDS            CmR: chloramphenicol acetyltransferase; cat; confers resistance to chloramphenicol
   3848..4006    +  CDS            ccdA (fragment): CCDA_ECO57 - Also known as H, letA. Experimental evidence at protein level: Swiss-Prot protein existence level 1. Antitoxin component of a type II toxin-antitoxin (TA) system which inhibits the post-segregational killing (PSK) of plasmid-free cells, also referred to as a plasmid addiction system. Binds to and blocks the activity of CcdB; will also remove bound CcdB protein from the CcdB-GyrA complex by forming a CcdA-CcdB complex, a process termed rejuvenation. Functions as a transcriptional corepressor for the ccdAB operon, repression also requires CcdB (By similarity). From Escherichia coli
   4011..4313    +  CDS            ccdB: CCDB_ECOLI - Also known as G, letB, letD. Experimental evidence at protein level: Swiss-Prot protein existence level 1. Toxic component of a type II toxin-antitoxin (TA) system, functioning in plasmid maintainence. Responsible for the post- segregational killing (PSK) of plasmid-free cells, also referred to as a plasmid addiction system. Half-life of over 2 hours. Cell killing by CcdB is accompanied by filamentation, defects in chromosome and plasmid segregation, defects in cell division, formation of anucleate cells, decreased DNA synthesis and plasmid loss. Interferes with the activity of DN
   4470..4635    -  mobile_element Tn7L: mini-Tn7 element (left end of the Tn7 transposon) Tn7
   4678..5123    +  promoter       sacB promoter: sacR; sacB promoter and control region
   5124..6545    +  CDS            SacB: secreted levansucrase that renders bacterial growth sensitive to sucrose; Bacillus subtilis sacB; negative selection marker
   6593..6617    +  CDS            lacZα (fragment): LacZα fragment of β-galactosidase; lacZ fragment
   6628..6722    +  terminator     lambda t0 terminator: transcription terminator from phage lambda
   6854..7666    +  CDS            aphA1: KKA1_ECOLX - Also known as nptI. Protein inferred from homology: Swiss-Prot protein existence level 3. Resistance to kanamycin and structurally-related aminoglycosides, including amikacin. From Escherichia coli.
   7836..7944    +  oriT           oriT: incP origin of transfer
   7955..8343    +  rep_origin     R6K γ ori: γ replication origin from E. coli plasmid R6K; requires the R6K initiator protein pi for replication
   8374..8460    -  terminator     rrnB T1 terminator: Escherichia coli rrnB; transcription terminator T1 from the E. coli rrnB gene
