[The description below was written by a language model from this plasmid's Addgene catalogue record and pLannotate feature annotations shown in this document.]
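Description:
pBCC099 is a low-copy bacterial delivery plasmid built on the pBCC34 backbone. It is described as a Level 2 empty backbone for placing strain-specific DNA barcode tags into bacterial chromosomes by Tn7 transposition. It replicates from the R6K γ origin, which depends on the pi initiator protein. This explains its propagation in a λpir host and means it should behave as a suicide vector in recipients that lack pir. An incP oriT allows conjugative transfer. Outside the transposon ends, the backbone also carries an aphA1 kanamycin resistance gene and a sacB cassette with its native promoter, which confers sucrose sensitivity for counter-selection.

The region between the Tn7R and Tn7L ends is the part that would be transposed. It contains a TagRFP-type red fluorescent protein (annotated as rsTagRFP) expressed from a tac promoter with a lac operator and followed by a lambda t0 terminator. It also holds a FRT-flanked cassette annotated as NOS promoter, bar (phosphinothricin acetyltransferase) and NOS terminator, which FLP recombinase could in principle excise. Next to these sits a chloramphenicol resistance/ccdB cassette. This is the usual negative-selection placeholder that an incoming fragment, presumably the barcode module, replaces during assembly. It accounts for the chloramphenicol selection and the need for a ccdB-tolerant strain.

The catalogue names kanamycin as the selectable marker, but the only kanamycin gene annotated lies outside the Tn7 ends, and the FRT-flanked marker is annotated as bar; the record does not resolve this discrepancy. No Tn7 transposase genes are annotated, so they are presumably provided in trans. The insert field lists only component module plasmids, without describing their contents.
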