Addgene plasmid #202225: pBCC099
Purpose: Level 2 empty backbone for strain-specific barcode DNA tag through Tn7 bacterial insertion, Kanamycin selectable marker and tagRFP fluorescent marker
Depositing lab: Paul Schulze-Lefert. Depositing organization: Max Planck Institute for Plant Breeding Research. Publication: Chromosomal barcodes for simultaneous tracking of near-isogenic bacterial strains in plant microbiota. Ordon J, Thouin J, Nakano RT, Ma KW, Zhang P, Huettel B, Garrido-Oter R, Schulze-Lefert P. Nat Microbiol. 2024 Apr;9(4):1117-1129. doi: 10.1038/s41564-024-01619-8. Epub 2024 Mar 19. PubMed 38503974.
Backbone
  Vector backbone: pBCC34
  Vector type: Bacterial Expression
  Selectable markers: Kanamycin
Growth in bacteria
  Bacterial resistance: Chloramphenicol and Kanamycin, 25 & 50 μg/mL
  Growth temperature: 37°C
  Growth strain: DB3.1λpir
  Copy number: Low Copy
Gene/Insert
  Gene/Insert name: pBCC25, pBCC32, pBCC58, pBCC27, pBCC26, pBCC28, pICH41822 (G5)
  Species: Synthetic
  Cloning method: Restriction Enzyme; 5′ cloning site unknown (unknown if destroyed)
Terms and licenses: Academic/Nonprofit Terms; Industry Terms: Not Available to Industry
Depositor comments: Please visit https://doi.org/10.1101/2023.04.20.537712 for bioRxiv preprint.
How to cite: pBCC099 was a gift from Paul Schulze-Lefert (Addgene plasmid # 202225 ; http://n2t.net/addgene:202225 ; RRID:Addgene_202225)
